Addgene plasmid #52640: Fast-GCaMP-EF09
Purpose: genetically encodable fluorescent calcium indicator protein to monitor neuronal activity
Depositing lab: Samuel Wang. Depositing organization: Princeton University. Publication: Fast GCaMPs for improved tracking of neuronal activity. Sun XR, Badura A, Pacheco DA, Lynch LA, Schneider ER, Taylor MP, Hogue IB, Enquist LW, Murthy M, Wang SS. Nat Commun. 2013 Jul 17;4:2170. doi: 10.1038/ncomms3170. PubMed 23863808.
Backbone
  Vector backbone: pET28b
  Backbone manufacturer: Millipore
  Backbone size w/o insert (bp): 5369
  Total vector size (bp): 6722
  Modifications to backbone: inserted Fast GCaMP EF09 between NotI and XbaI
  Vector type: Mammalian Expression
Growth in bacteria
  Bacterial resistance: Kanamycin, 50 μg/mL
  Growth temperature: 37°C
  Growth strain: DH5alpha
  Copy number: High Copy
Gene/Insert
  Gene/Insert name: Fast-GCaMP-EF09
  Species: H. sapiens (human), Synthetic
  Insert size (bp): 1353
  Mutation: D366N mutation from GCaMP3 sequence
  Promoter: T7
  Cloning method: Restriction Enzyme; 5′ cloning site XbaI (not destroyed); 3′ cloning site NotI (not destroyed)
  Sequencing primers: 5′ 5'-d(TAA TAC GAC TCA CTA TAG GG)-3'; 3′ 5'-d(GCT AGT TAT TGC TCA GCG G)-3
Resource information
  A portion of this plasmid was derived from a plasmid made by: Millipore (catalog number 69865)
Terms and licenses: Academic/Nonprofit Terms; Industry Terms: Not Available to Industry
How to cite: Fast-GCaMP-EF09 was a gift from Samuel Wang (Addgene plasmid # 52640 ; http://n2t.net/addgene:52640 ; RRID:Addgene_52640)
