[The description below was written by a language model from this plasmid's Addgene catalogue record.]
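Description:
Fast-GCaMP-EF09 is a 6,722 bp plasmid built on the pET28b backbone, carrying a 1,353 bp coding sequence for a fast-kinetics variant of the genetically encoded calcium indicator GCaMP3. The insert sits between the XbaI and NotI sites, both of which are retained, and is placed under the T7 promoter. The plasmid confers kanamycin resistance, is recorded as high copy, and is maintained in a standard cloning strain. The catalogue entry lists the vector type as mammalian expression. However, pET28b with a T7 promoter is a bacterial expression system that depends on T7 RNA polymerase supplied by the host. The construct is therefore better suited to recombinant protein production in E. coli than to direct expression in mammalian cells, and the record does not resolve this discrepancy. It also does not say whether any of the backbone's affinity tags are fused to the insert, and no feature table was supplied.

GCaMP-type sensors combine a circularly permuted GFP with calmodulin and a calmodulin-binding peptide, so that calcium binding causes a conformational change that raises fluorescence. The EF09 variant differs from GCaMP3 by a single D366N substitution. The variant name suggests that this change lies in a calmodulin EF-hand calcium-binding site, although the record does not state this explicitly. The insert's species is listed as human and synthetic. The stated purpose is a genetically encodable fluorescent calcium indicator for monitoring neuronal activity, developed as part of a series of indicators intended to track that activity more accurately. In this backbone the construct most plausibly serves as a source of purified sensor protein for in vitro characterisation, or as a template for subcloning into vectors suited to neuronal expression.
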