>Addgene plasmid #52640 | Fast-GCaMP-EF09 | depositor partial sequence | sequence record 81855 | T7 to T7 terminator primer
ATGGGTTCTCATCATCATCATCATCATGGTATGGCTAGCATGACTGGTGGACAGCAAATGGGTCGGGATC
TGTACGACGATGACGATAAGGATCTCGCCACCATGGTCGACTCATCACGTCGTAAGTGGAATAAGACAGG
TCACGCAGTCAGAGCTATAGGTCGGCTGAGCTCACTCGAGAACGTCTATATCAAGGCCGACAAGCAGAAG
AACGGCATCAAGGCGAACTTCAAGATCCGCCACAACATCGAGGACGGCGGCGTGCAGCTCGCCTACCACT
ACCAGCAGAACACCCCCATCGGCGACGGCCCCGTGCTGCTGCCCGACAACCACTACCTGAGCGTGCAGTC
CAAACTTTCGAAAGACCCCAACGAGAAGCGCGATCACATGGTCCTGCTGGAGTTCGTGACCGCCGCCGGG
ATCACTCTCGGCATGGACGAGCTGTACAAGGGCGGTACCGGAGGGAGCATGGTGAGCAAGGGCGAGGAGC
TGTTCACCGGGGTGGTGCCCATCCTGGTCGAGCTGGACGGCGACGTAAACGGCCACAAGTTCAGCGTGTC
CGGCGAGGGTGAGGGCGATGCCACCTACGGCAAGCTGACCCTGAAGTTCATCTGCACCACCGGCAAGCTG
CCCGTGCCCTGGCCCACCCTCGTGACCACCCTGACCTACGGCGTGCAGTGCTTCAGCCGCTACCCCGACC
ACATGAAGCAGCACGACTTCTTCAAGTCCGCCATGCCCGAAGGCTACATCCAGGAGCGCACCATCTTCTT
CAAGGACGACGGCAACTACAAGACCCGCGCCGAGGTGAAGTTCGAGGGCGACACCCTGGTGAACCGCATC
GAGCTGAAGGGCATCGACTTCAAGGAGGACGGCAACATCCTGGGGCACAAGCTGGAGTACAACACGCGTG
ACCAACTGACTGAAGAGCAGATCGCAGAATTTAAAGAGGCTTTCTCCCTATTTGACAAGGACGGGGATGG
GACAATAACAACCAAGGAGCTGGGGACGGTGATGCGGTCTCTGGGGCAGAACCCCACAGAAGCAGAGCTG
CAGGACATGATCAATGAAGTAGATGCCGACGGTGACGGCACAATCAACTTCCCTGAGTTCCTGACAATGA
TGGCAAGAAAAATGAAAGACACAGACAGTGAAGAAGAAATTAGAGAAGCGTTCCGTGTGTTTGATAAGGA
TGGCAATGGCTACATCAGTGCAGCAGAGCTTCGCCACGTGATGACAAACCTTGGAGAGAAGTTAACAGAT
GAAGAGGTTGATGAAATGATCAGGGAAGCAGACATCGATGGGGATGGTCAGGTAAACTACGAAGAGTTTG
TACAAATGATGACAGCGAAGTGA
