>Addgene plasmid #52640 | Fast-GCaMP-EF09 | addgene partial sequence | sequence record 83105 | T7term 5'-GCTAGTTATTGCTCAGCGG-3'
CTTCTTTCGGGCTTTGTTAGCAGCCGGATCTCAGTGGTGGTGGTGGTGGTGCTCGAGTGCGGCCGCTCAC
TTCGCTGTCATCATTTGTACAAACTCTTCGTAGTTTACCTGACCATCCCCATCGATGTCTGCTTCCCTGA
TCATTTCATCAACCTCTTCATCTGTTAACTTCTCTCCAAGGTTTGTCATCACGTGGCGAAGCTCTGCTGC
ACTGATGTAGCCATTGCCATCCTTATCAAACACACGGAACGCTTCTCTAATTTCTTCTTCACTGTCTGTG
TCTTTCATTTTTCTTGCCATCATTGTCAGGAACTCAGGGAAGTTGATTGTGCCGTCACCGTCGGCATCTA
CTTCATTGATCATGTCCTGCAGCTCTGCTTCTGTGGGGTTCTGCCCCAGAGACCGCATCACCGTCCCCAG
CTCCTTGGTTGTTATTGTCCCATCCCCGTCCTTGTCAAATAGGGAGAAAGCCTCTTTAAATTCTGCGATC
TGCTCTTCAGTCAGTTGGTCACGCGTGTTGTACTCCAGCTTGTGCCCCAGGATGTTGCCGTCCTCCTTGA
AGTCGATGCCCTTCAGCTCGATGCGGTTCACCAGGGTGTCGCCCTCGAACTTCACCTCGGCGCGGGTCTT
GTAGTTGCCGTCGTCCTTGAAGAAGATGGTGCGCTCCTGGATGTAGCCTTCGGGCATGGCGGACTTGAAG
AAGTCGTGCTGCTTCATGTGGTCGGGGTAGCGGCTGAAGCACTGCACGCCGTAGGTCAGGGTGGTCACGA
GGGTGGGCCAGGGCACGGGCAGCTTGCCGGTGGTGCAGATGAACTTCAGGGTCAGCTTGCCGTAGGTGGC
ATCGCCCTCACCCTCGCCGGACACGCTGAACTTGTGGCCGTTTACGTCGCCGTCCAGCTCGACCAGGATG
GGCACCACCCCGGTGAACAGCTCCTCGCCCTTGCTCACCATGCTCCCTCCGGTACCGCCCTTGTACAGCT
CGTCCATGCCGAGAGTGATCCCGGCGGCGGTCACGAACTCCAGCAGGACCATGT
